Addgene plasmid #198341: Dyn1 D406A
Purpose: Mammalian expression plasmid of GFP-chimera proteins.
Depositing lab: Justin Taraska. Depositing organization: National Heart, Lung, and Blood Institute (NHLBI). Publication: Cryo-EM structures of membrane-bound dynamin in a post-hydrolysis state primed for membrane fission. Jimah JR, Kundu N, Stanton AE, Sochacki KA, Canagarajah B, Chan L, Strub MP, Wang H, Taraska JW, Hinshaw JE. Dev Cell. 2024 Apr 23:S1534-5807(24)00233-8. doi: 10.1016/j.devcel.2024.04.008. PubMed 38663399.
Backbone
  Vector backbone: pEGFP-N1
  Backbone manufacturer: Clontech
  Vector type: Mammalian Expression
Growth in bacteria
  Bacterial resistance: Kanamycin, 50 μg/mL
  Growth temperature: 37°C
  Growth strain: DH5alpha
  Copy number: High Copy
Gene/Insert
  Gene/Insert name: Dynamin1
  Species: H. sapiens (human)
  Mutation: D406A
  Entrez Gene: DNM1 (a.k.a. DEE31, DNM, EIEE31)
  Promoter: CMV
  Tag / fusion protein: EGFP (C terminal on insert)
  Cloning method: Unknown
  Sequencing primers: 5′ CNV-F; 3′ SV40-pArev
Terms and licenses: Academic/Nonprofit Terms; Industry Terms: Not Available to Industry
How to cite: Dyn1 D406A was a gift from Justin Taraska (Addgene plasmid # 198341 ; http://n2t.net/addgene:198341 ; RRID:Addgene_198341)
