[The description below was written by a language model from this plasmid's Addgene catalogue record and pLannotate feature annotations shown in this document.]
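Description:
Dyn1 D406A is a mammalian expression plasmid built on the Clontech pEGFP-N1 backbone that produces human dynamin 1 (DNM1) carrying a D406A point mutation, fused at its C terminus to EGFP. The 7.3 kb sequence record shows the DNM1 coding sequence placed in the multiple cloning site directly downstream of the human cytomegalovirus immediate early enhancer and promoter. A short stretch of residual polylinker joins it to the mammalian codon-optimized EGFP open reading frame, and the transcript is terminated by the SV40 polyadenylation signal. The result is strong constitutive expression of a fluorescent dynamin chimera after transfection into mammalian cells.

The plasmid is propagated in E. coli at high copy number from a ColE1/pUC-type origin and is selected with kanamycin. The Tn5 aminoglycoside phosphotransferase gene (NeoR/KanR) sits behind both a bacterial bla promoter and the SV40 enhancer and early promoter, and is followed by the HSV thymidine kinase poly(A) signal. This one cassette therefore gives kanamycin resistance in bacteria and can confer G418 resistance in mammalian cells. An f1 phage origin is also present. The short annotated fragments of ble, the bGH poly(A) signal and SV40 large T antigen are probably backbone remnants or partial homology hits, not functional elements.

Dynamin 1 is a GTPase involved in vesicle trafficking and receptor-mediated endocytosis. The associated publication concerns cryo-EM structures of membrane-bound dynamin in a state primed for membrane fission, so this construct plausibly serves to visualize the D406A mutant in cells. The record does not state the functional effect of the mutation.
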