Features (pLannotate 1.2.2; 16 found; start..end, strand, type, name):
    567..719     +  CDS            ble (fragment): BLE_KLEPN - Experimental evidence at protein level: Swiss-Prot protein existence level 1. Binding protein with a strong affinity to the bleomycin family of antibiotics. Binds to CL990; an antimitotic-antibiotic compound. From Klebsiella pneumoniae.
    778..825     +  polyA_signal   HSV TK poly(A) signal: herpes simplex virus thymidine kinase polyadenylation signal (Cole and Stacy, 1985)
    916..932     -  polyA_signal   bGH poly(A) signal (fragment): bovine growth hormone polyadenylation signal
   1154..1742    +  rep_origin     ori: high-copy-number ColE1/pMB1/pBR322/pUC origin of replication
   1917..2220    +  enhancer       CMV enhancer: human cytomegalovirus immediate early enhancer
   2221..2424    +  promoter       CMV promoter: human cytomegalovirus (CMV) immediate early promoter
   2447..2469    +  misc_feature   MCS (fragment): multiple cloning site
   2475..5063    +  CDS            DNM1: DYN1_HUMAN - Also known as DNM. Experimental evidence at protein level: Swiss-Prot protein existence level 1. Microtubule-associated force-producing protein involved in producing microtubule bundles and able to bind and hydrolyze GTP. Most probably involved in vesicular trafficking processes. Involved in receptor-mediated endocytosis. From Homo sapiens (Human).
   5063..5107    +  misc_feature   MCS (fragment): multiple cloning site
   5121..5840    +  CDS            EGFP: the original enhanced GFP (Yang et al., 1996) mammalian codon-optimized
   5857..5940    +  CDS            large T antigen (fragment): large T antigen from SV40 (simian virus 40)
   5963..6084    +  polyA_signal   SV40 poly(A) signal: SV40 polyadenylation signal
   6118..6546    -  rep_origin     f1 ori (sequence partly withheld): f1 bacteriophage origin of replication; arrow indicates direction of (+) strand synthesis
   6573..6677    +  promoter       AmpR promoter: bla
   6679..7036    +  promoter       SV40 promoter: SV40 enhancer and early promoter
   7071..546     +  CDS            NeoR/KanR (across the origin): aminoglycoside phosphotransferase from Tn5; aph(3')-II (or nptII); confers resistance to neomycin, kanamycin, and G418 (Geneticin®)
>Addgene plasmid #198341 | Dyn1 D406A | addgene full sequence | sequence record 389671 | Addgene NGS Result
GTCACTGAAGCGGGAAGGGACTGGCTGCTATTGGGCGAAGTGCCGGGGCAGGATCTCCTGTCATCTCACC
TTGCTCCTGCCGAGAAAGTATCCATCATGGCTGATGCAATGCGGCGGCTGCATACGCTTGATCCGGCTAC
CTGCCCATTCGACCACCAAGCGAAACATCGCATCGAGCGAGCACGTACTCGGATGGAAGCCGGTCTTGTC
GATCAGGATGATCTGGACGAAGAGCATCAGGGGCTCGCGCCAGCCGAACTGTTCGCCAGGCTCAAGGCGA
GCATGCCCGACGGCGAGGATCTCGTCGTGACCCATGGCGATGCCTGCTTGCCGAATATCATGGTGGAAAA
TGGCCGCTTTTCTGGATTCATCGACTGTGGCCGGCTGGGTGTGGCGGACCGCTATCAGGACATAGCGTTG
GCTACCCGTGATATTGCTGAAGAGCTTGGCGGCGAATGGGCTGACCGCTTCCTCGTGCTTTACGGTATCG
CCGCTCCCGATTCGCAGCGCATCGCCTTCTATCGCCTTCTTGACGAGTTCTTCTGAGCGGGACTCTGGGG
TTCGAAATGACCGACCAAGCGACGCCCAACCTGCCATCACGAGATTTCGATTCCACCGCCGCCTTCTATG
AAAGGTTGGGCTTCGGAATCGTTTTCCGGGACGCCGGCTGGATGATCCTCCAGCGCGGGGATCTCATGCT
GGAGTTCTTCGCCCACCCTAGGGGGAGGCTAACTGAAACACGGAAGGAGACAATACCGGAAGGAACCCGC
GCTATGACGGCAATAAAAAGACAGAATAAAACGCACGGTGTTGGGTCGTTTGTTCATAAACGCGGGGTTC
GGTCCCAGGGCTGGCACTCTGTCGATACCCCACCGAGACCCCATTGGGGCCAATACGCCCGCGTTTCTTC
CTTTTCCCCACCCCACCCCCCAAGTTCGGGTGAAGGCCCAGGGCTCGCAGCCAACGTCGGGGCGGCAGGC
CCTGCCATAGCCTCAGGTTACTCATATATACTTTAGATTGATTTAAAACTTCATTTTTAATTTAAAAGGA
TCTAGGTGAAGATCCTTTTTGATAATCTCATGACCAAAATCCCTTAACGTGAGTTTTCGTTCCACTGAGC
GTCAGACCCCGTAGAAAAGATCAAAGGATCTTCTTGAGATCCTTTTTTTCTGCGCGTAATCTGCTGCTTG
CAAACAAAAAAACCACCGCTACCAGCGGTGGTTTGTTTGCCGGATCAAGAGCTACCAACTCTTTTTCCGA
AGGTAACTGGCTTCAGCAGAGCGCAGATACCAAATACTGTTCTTCTAGTGTAGCCGTAGTTAGGCCACCA
CTTCAAGAACTCTGTAGCACCGCCTACATACCTCGCTCTGCTAATCCTGTTACCAGTGGCTGCTGCCAGT
GGCGATAAGTCGTGTCTTACCGGGTTGGACTCAAGACGATAGTTACCGGATAAGGCGCAGCGGTCGGGCT
GAACGGGGGGTTCGTGCACACAGCCCAGCTTGGAGCGAACGACCTACACCGAACTGAGATACCTACAGCG
TGAGCTATGAGAAAGCGCCACGCTTCCCGAAGGGAGAAAGGCGGACAGGTATCCGGTAAGCGGCAGGGTC
GGAACAGGAGAGCGCACGAGGGAGCTTCCAGGGGGAAACGCCTGGTATCTTTATAGTCCTGTCGGGTTTC
GCCACCTCTGACTTGAGCGTCGATTTTTGTGATGCTCGTCAGGGGGGCGGAGCCTATGGAAAAACGCCAG
CAACGCGGCCTTTTTACGGTTCCTGGCCTTTTGCTGGCCTTTTGCTCACATGTTCTTTCCTGCGTTATCC
CCTGATTCTGTGGATAACCGTATTACCGCCATGCATTAGTTATTAATAGTAATCAATTACGGGGTCATTA
GTTCATAGCCCATATATGGAGTTCCGCGTTACATAACTTACGGTAAATGGCCCGCCTGGCTGACCGCCCA
ACGACCCCCGCCCATTGACGTCAATAATGACGTATGTTCCCATAGTAACGCCAATAGGGACTTTCCATTG
ACGTCAATGGGTGGAGTATTTACGGTAAACTGCCCACTTGGCAGTACATCAAGTGTATCATATGCCAAGT
ACGCCCCCTATTGACGTCAATGACGGTAAATGGCCCGCCTGGCATTATGCCCAGTACATGACCTTATGGG
ACTTTCCTACTTGGCAGTACATCTACGTATTAGTCATCGCTATTACCATGGTGATGCGGTTTTGGCAGTA
CATCAATGGGCGTGGATAGCGGTTTGACTCACGGGGATTTCCAAGTCTCCACCCCATTGACGTCAATGGG
AGTTTGTTTTGGCACCAAAATCAACGGGACTTTCCAAAATGTCGTAACAACTCCGCCCCATTGACGCAAA
TGGGCGGTAGGCGTGTACGGTGGGAGGTCTATATAAGCAGAGCTGGTTTAGTGAACCGTCAGATCCGCTA
GCGCTACCGGACTCAGATCCTGCCATGGGCAACCGCGGCATGGAAGATCTCATCCCGCTGGTCAACCGGC
TGCAAGACGCCTTCTCTGCCATCGGCCAGAACGCGGACCTCGACCTGCCGCAGATCGCTGTGGTGGGCGG
CCAGAGCGCCGGCAAGAGCTCGGTGCTCGAGAATTTCGTAGGCAGGGACTTCTTGCCTCGAGGATCTGGC
ATTGTTACCCGACGTCCCCTGGTCTTGCAGCTGGTCAATGCAACCACAGAATATGCCGAGTTCCTGCACT
GCAAGGGAAAGAAATTCACCGACTTCGAGGAGGTGCGCCTTGAGATCGAGGCCGAGACCGACAGGGTCAC
CGGCACCAACAAGGGCATCTCGCCGGTGCCTATCAACCTCCGCGTCTACTCGCCGCACGTGCTGAACCTG
ACCCTGGTGGACCTGCCCGGAATGACCAAGGTCCCGGTGGGGGACCAACCTCCCGACATCGAGTTCCAGA
TCCGAGACATGCTTATGCAGTTTGTCACCAAGGAGAACTGCCTCATCCTGGCCGTGTCCCCCGCCAACTC
TGACCTGGCCAATTCTGACGCCCTCAAGGTCGCCAAGGAGGTGGACCCCCAGGGCCAGCGCACCATCGGG
GTCATCACCAAGCTGGACCTGATGGACGAGGGCACAGATGCCCGTGATGTGCTGGAGAACAAGCTGCTCC
CCCTGCGCAGAGGCTACATTGGAGTGGTGAACCGGAGCCAGAAGGACATTGATGGCAAGAAGGACATTAC
CGCCGCCTTGGCTGCTGAACGAAAGTTCTTCCTCTCCCATCCATCTTATCGCCACTTGGCTGACCGTATG
GGCACGCCCTACCTGCAGAAGGTCCTCAATCAGCAACTGACGAACCACATCCGGGACACACTGCCGGGGC
TGCGGAACAAGCTGCAGAGCCAGCTACTGTCCATTGAGAAGGAGGTGGAGGAATACAAGAACTTCCGCCC
TGATGACCCAGCTCGCAAGACCAAGGCCCTGCTGCAGATGGTCCAGCAGTTTGCCGTAGACTTTGAGAAG
CGCATTGAGGGCTCAGGAGATCAGATCGACACCTACGAACTGTCAGGGGGAGCCCGCATTAACCGAATCT
TCCACGAGCGCTTCCCTTTCGAGCTGGTCAAGATGGAGTTTGATGAGAAGGAACTCCGAAGGGAGATCAG
CTATGCTATCAAGAATATCCATGGCATTAGAACGGGGCTGTTTACCCCAGCCATGGCCTTTGAGACCATT
GTGAAAAAGCAGGTGAAGAAGATCCGAGAACCGTGTCTCAAGTGTGTGGACATGGTTATCTCGGAGCTAA
TCAGCACCGTTAGACAGTGCACCAAGAAGCTCCAGCAGTACCCGCGGCTACGGGAGGAGATGGAGCGCAT
CGTGACCACCCACATCCGGGAGCGCGAGGGCCGCACTAAGGAGCAGGTCATGCTTCTCATCGATATCGAG
CTGGCTTACATGAACACCAACCATGAGGACTTCATAGGCTTTGCCAATGCTCAGCAGAGGAGCAACCAGA
TGAACAAGAAGAAGACTTCAGGGAACCAGGATGAGATTCTGGTCATCCGCAAGGGCTGGCTGACTATCAA
TAATATTGGCATCATGAAAGGGGGCTCCAAGGAGTACTGGTTTGTGCTGACTGCTGAGAATCTGTCCTGG
TACAAGGATGATGAGGAGAAAGAGAAGAAATACATGCTGTCTGTGGACAACCTCAAGCTGCGGGACGTGG
AGAAGGGCTTTATGTCGAGCAAGCATATCTTTGCCCTCTTTAACACGGAGCAGAGGAATGTCTACAAGGA
TTATCGGCAGCTGGAGCTAGCCTGTGAGACACAGGAGGAGGTGGACAGCTGGAAGGCCTCCTTCCTGAGG
GCTGGCGTGTACCCTGAGCGTGTTGGGGACAAAGAGAAAGCCAGCGAGACCGAGGAGAATGGCTCCGACA
GCTTCATGCATTCCATGGACCCACAGCTGGAACGGCAAGTGGAGACCATCCGGAATCTTGTGGACTCATA
CATGGCCATTGTCAACAAGACCGTGAGGGACCTCATGCCCAAGACCATCATGCACCTCATGATTAACAAT
ACCAAGGAGTTCATCTTCTCGGAGCTGCTGGCCAACCTGTACTCGTGTGGGGACCAGAACACGCTGATGG
AGGAGTCGGCGGAGCAGGCACAGCGGCGCGACGAGATGCTGCGCATGTACCACGCACTGAAGGAGGCGCT
CAGCATCATCGGCAACATCAACACGACCACCGTCAGCACGCCCATGCCCCCGCCCGTGGACGACTCCTGG
CTGCAGGTGCAGAGCGTACCGGCCGGACGCAGGTCGCCCACGTCCAGCCCCACGCCGCAGCGCCGAGCCC
CCGCCGTGCCCCCAGCCCGGCCCGGGTCGCGGGGCCCTGCTCCTGGGCCTCCGCCTGCTGGGTCCGCCCT
GGGGGGGGCGCCCCCCGTGCCCTCCAGGCCGGGGGCTTCCCCTGACCCTTTCGGCCCTCCCCCTCAGGTG
CCCTCGCGCCCCAACCGCGCCCCGCCCGGGGTCCCCAGCCGATCGGGTCAGGCAAGTCCATCCCGTCCTG
AGAGCCCCAGGCCCCCCTTCGACAAGCTTCGAATTCTGCAGTCGACGGTACCGCGGGCCCGGGATCCACC
GGTCGCCACCATGGTGAGCAAGGGCGAGGAGCTGTTCACCGGGGTGGTGCCCATCCTGGTCGAGCTGGAC
GGCGACGTAAACGGCCACAAGTTCAGCGTGTCCGGCGAGGGCGAGGGCGATGCCACCTACGGCAAGCTGA
CCCTGAAGTTCATCTGCACCACCGGCAAGCTGCCCGTGCCCTGGCCCACCCTCGTGACCACCCTGACCTA
CGGCGTGCAGTGCTTCAGCCGCTACCCCGACCACATGAAGCAGCACGACTTCTTCAAGTCCGCCATGCCC
GAAGGCTACGTCCAGGAGCGCACCATCTTCTTCAAGGACGACGGCAACTACAAGACCCGCGCCGAGGTGA
AGTTCGAGGGCGACACCCTGGTGAACCGCATCGAGCTGAAGGGCATCGACTTCAAGGAGGACGGCAACAT
CCTGGGGCACAAGCTGGAGTACAACTACAACAGCCACAACGTCTATATCATGGCCGACAAGCAGAAGAAC
GGCATCAAGGTGAACTTCAAGATCCGCCACAACATCGAGGACGGCAGCGTGCAGCTCGCCGACCACTACC
AGCAGAACACCCCCATCGGCGACGGCCCCGTGCTGCTGCCCGACAACCACTACCTGAGCACCCAGTCCGC
CCTGAGCAAAGACCCCAACGAGAAGCGCGATCACATGGTCCTGCTGGAGTTCGTGACCGCCGCCGGGATC
ACTCTCGGCATGGACGAGCTGTACAAGTAAAGCGGCCGCGACTCTAGATCATAATCAGCCATACCACATT
TGTAGAGGTTTTACTTGCTTTAAAAAACCTCCCACACCTCCCCCTGAACCTGAAACATAAAATGAATGCA
ATTGTTGTTGTTAACTTGTTTATTGCAGCTTATAATGGTTACAAATAAAGCAATAGCATCACAAATTTCA
CAAATAAAGCATTTTTTTCACTGCATTCTAGTTGTGGTTTGTCCAAACTCATCAATGTATCTTAAGGCGT
AAATTGTAAGCGTTAATATTTTGTTAAAATTCGCGTTAAATTTTTGTTAAATCAGCTCATTTTTTAACCA
ATAGGCCGAAATCGGCAAAATCCCTTATAAATCAAAAGAATAGACCGAGATAGGGT
[37 nt withheld, positions 6217-6253]
AAAGAACGTGGACTCCAACGTCAAAGG
[49 nt withheld, positions 6281-6329]
T
[91 nt withheld, positions 6331-6421]
G
[124 nt withheld, positions 6423-6546]
CAGGTGGCACTTTTCGGGGAAATGTGCGCGGAACCCCTATTTGTTTATTTTTCTAAATACATTCAAATAT
GTATCCGCTCATGAGACAATAACCCTGATAAATGCTTCAATAATATTGAAAAAGGAAGAGTCCTGAGGCG
GAAAGAACCAGCTGTGGAATGTGTGTCAGTTAGGGTGTGGAAAGTCCCCAGGCTCCCCAGCAGGCAGAAG
TATGCAAAGCATGCATCTCAATTAGTCAGCAACCAGGTGTGGAAAGTCCCCAGGCTCCCCAGCAGGCAGA
AGTATGCAAAGCATGCATCTCAATTAGTCAGCAACCATAGTCCCGCCCCTAACTCCGCCCATCCCGCCCC
TAACTCCGCCCAGTTCCGCCCATTCTCCGCCCCATGGCTGACTAATTTTTTTTATTTATGCAGAGGCCGA
GGCCGCCTCGGCCTCTGAGCTATTCCAGAAGTAGTGAGGAGGCTTTTTTGGAGGCCTAGGCTTTTGCAAA
GATCGATCAAGAGACAGGATGAGGATCGTTTCGCATGATTGAACAAGATGGATTGCACGCAGGTTCTCCG
GCCGCTTGGGTGGAGAGGCTATTCGGCTATGACTGGGCACAACAGACAATCGGCTGCTCTGATGCCGCCG
TGTTCCGGCTGTCAGCGCAGGGGCGCCCGGTTCTTTTTGTCAAGACCGACCTGTCCGGTGCCCTGAATGA
ACTGCAAGACGAGGCAGCGCGGCTATCGTGGCTGGCCACGACGGGCGTTCCTTGCGCAGCTGTGCTCGAC
GTT
